>Addgene plasmid #146227 | pAc5.1C-Fluc-CG11206-HSL_E | depositor full sequence | sequence record 288672 | Full Sequence
CTTCAAGGAATTAATTCTATATTCTAAAAACACAAATGATACTTCTAAAAAAAATCATGAATGGCATCAA
CTCTGAATCAAATCTTTGCAGATGCACCTACTTCTCATTTCCACTGTCACATCATTTTTCCAGATCTCGC
TGCCTGTTATGTGGCCCACAAACCAAGACACGTTTTATGGCCATTAAAGCTGGCTGATCGTCGCCAAACA
CCAAATACATATCAATATGTACATTCGAGAAAGAAGCGATCAAAGAAGCGTCTTCGGGCGAGTAGGAGAA
TGCGGAGGAGAAGGAGAACGAGCTGATCTAGTATCTCTCCACAATCCAATGCCAACTGACCAACTGGCCA
TATTCGGAGCAATTTGAAGCCAATTTCCATCGCCTGGCGATCGCTCCATTCTTGGCTATATGTTTTTCAC
CGTTCCCGGGGCCATTTTCAAAGACTCGTCGGTAAGATAAGATTGTGTCACTCGCTGTCTCTCTTCATTT
GTCGAAGAATGCTGAGGAATTTCGCGATGACGTCGGCGAGTATTTTGAAGAATGAGAATAATTTGTATTT
ATACGAAAATCAGTTAGTGGAATTTTCTACAAAAACATGTTATCTATAGATAATTTTGTTGCAAAATATG
TTGACTATGACAAAGATTGTATGTATATACCTTTAATGTATTCTCATTTTCTTATGTATTTATAATGGCA
ATGATGATACTGATGATATTTTAAGATGATGCCAGACCACAGGCTGATTTCTGCGTCTTTTGCCGAACGC
AGTGCATGTGCGGTTGTTGTTTTTTGGAATAGTTTCAATTTTCGGACTGTCCGCTTTGATTTCAGTTTCT
TGGCTTATTCAAAAAGCAAAGTAAAGCCAAAAAAGCGAGATGGCAATACCAAATGCGGCAAAACGGTAGT
GGAAGGAAAGGGGTGCGGGGCAGCGGAAGGAAGGGTGGGGCGGGGCGTGGCGGGGTCTGTGGCTGGGCGC
GACGTCACCGACGTTGGAGCCACTCCTTTGACCATGTGTGCGTGTGTGTATTATTCGTGTCTCGCCACTC
GCCGGTTGTTTTTTTCTTTTTATCTCGCTCTCTCTAGCGCCATCTCGTACGCATGCTCAACGCACCGCAT
GTTGCCGTGTCCTTTATGCGTCATTTTGGCTCGAAATAGGCAATTATTTAAACAAAGATTAGTCAACGAA
AACGCTAAAATAAATAAGTCTACAATATGGTTACTTATTGCCATGTGTGTGCAGCCAACGATAGCAACAA
AAGCAACAACACAGTGGCTTTCCCTCTTTCACTTTTTGTTTGCAAGCGCGTGCGAGCAAGACGGCACGAC
CGGCAAACGCAATTACGCTGACAAAGAGCAGACGAAGTTTTGGCCGAAAAACATCAAGGCGCCTGATACG
AATGCATTTGCAATAACAATTGCGATATTTAATATTGTTTATGAAGCTGTTTGACTTCAAAACACACAAA
AAAAAAAATAAAACAAATTATTTGAAAGAGAATTAGGAATCGGACAGCTTATCGTTACGGGCTAACAGCA
CACCGAGACGAAATAGCTTACCTGACGTCACAGCCTCTGGAAGAACTGCCGCCAAGCAGAGAGAGAGAGA
AAAAGAGGGAGAGCAGCTTAGACCGCATGTGCTTGTGTGTGAGGCGTCTCTCTCTTCGTCTCCTGTTTGC
GCAAACGCATAGACTGCACTGAGAAAATCGATTACCTATTTTTTATGAATGAATATTTGCACTATTACTA
TTCAAAACTATTAAGATAGCAATCACATTCAATAGCCAAATACTATACCACCTGAGCGATGCAACGAAAT
GATCAATTTGAGCAAAAATGCTGCATATTTAGGACGGCATCATTATAGAAATGCTTCTTGCTGTGTACTT
TTCTCTCGTCTGGCAGCTGTTTCGCCGTTATTGTTAAAACCGGCTTAAGTTAGGTGTGTTTTCTACGACT
AGTGATGCCCCTACTAGAAGATGTGTGTTGCACAAATGTCCCTGAATAACCAATTTGAAGTGCAGATAGC
AGTAAACGTAAGCTAATATGAATATTATTTAACTGTAATGTTTTAATATCGCTGGACATTACTAATAAAC
CCACTATAAACACATGTACATATGTATGTTTTGGCATACAATGAGTAGTTGGGGAAAAAATGTGTAAAAG
CACCGTGACCATCACAGCATAAAGATAACCAGCTGAAGTATCGAATATGAGTAACCCCCAAATTGAATCA
CATGCCGCAACTGATAGGACCCATGGAAGTACACTCTTCATGGCGATATACAAGACACACACAAGCACGA
ACACCCAGTTGCGGAGGAAATTCTCCGTAAATGAAAACCCAATCGGCGAACAATTCATACCCATATATGG
TAAAAGTTTTGAACGCGACTTGAGAGCGGAGAGCATTGCGGCTGATAAGGTTTTAGCGCTAAGCGGGCTT
TATAAAACGGGCTGCGGGACCAGTTTTCATATCACTACCGTTTGAGTTCTTGTGCTGTGTGGATACTCCT
CCCGACACAAAGCCGCTCCATCAGCCAGCAGTCGTCTAATCCAGAGACCCCGGATCGGGGTACCAACATG
GCCGAAGACGCCAAAAACATAAAGAAAGGCCCGGCACCATTCTATCCACTAGAGGATGGAACCGCTGGAG
AGCAACTGCATAAGGCTATGAAGAGATACGCCCTGGTTCCTGGAACAATTGCTTTTACAGATGCACATAT
CGAGGTGAACATCACGTACGCGGAATACTTCGAAATGTCCGTTCGGTTGGCAGAAGCTATGAAACGATAT
GGGCTGAATACAAATCACAGAATCGTCGTATGCAGTGAAAACTCTCTTCAATTCTTTATGCCGGTGTTGG
GCGCGTTATTTATCGGAGTTGCAGTTGCGCCCGCGAACGACATTTATAATGAACGTGAATTGCTCAACAG
TATGAACATTTCGCAGCCTACCGTAGTGTTTGTTTCCAAAAAGGGGTTGCAAAAAATTTTGAACGTGCAA
AAAAAATTACCAATAATCCAGAAAATTATTATCATGGATTCTAAAACGGATTACCAGGGATTTCAGTCGA
TGTACACGTTCGTCACATCTCATCTACCTCCCGGTTTTAATGAATACGATTTTGTACCAGAGTCCTTTGA
TCGTGACAAAACAATTGCACTGATAATGAACTCCTCTGGATCTACTGGGTTACCTAAGGGTGTGGCCCTT
CCGCATAGAACTGCCTGCGTCAGATTCTCGCATGCCAGAGATCCTATTTTTGGCAATCAAATCATTCCGG
ATACTGCGATTTTAAGTGTTGTTCCATTCCATCACGGTTTTGGAATGTTTACTACACTCGGATATTTGAT
ATGTGGATTTCGAGTCGTCTTAATGTATAGATTTGAAGAAGAGCTGTTTTTACGATCCCTTCAGGATTAC
AAAATTCAAAGTGCGTTGCTAGTACCAACCCTATTTTCATTCTTCGCCAAAAGCACTCTGATTGACAAAT
ACGATTTATCTAATTTACACGAAATTGCTTCTGGGGGCGCACCTCTTTCGAAAGAAGTCGGGGAAGCGGT
TGCAAAACGCTTCCATCTTCCAGGGATACGACAAGGATATGGGCTCACTGAGACTACATCAGCTATTCTG
ATTACACCCGAGGGGGATGATAAACCGGGCGCGGTCGGTAAAGTTGTTCCATTTTTTGAAGCGAAGGTTG
TGGATCTGGATACCGGGAAAACGCTGGGCGTTAATCAGAGAGGCGAATTATGTGTCAGAGGACCTATGAT
TATGTCCGGTTATGTAAACAATCCGGAAGCGACCAACGCCTTGATTGACAAGGATGGATGGCTACATTCT
GGAGACATAGCTTACTGGGACGAAGACGAACACTTCTTCATAGTTGACCGCTTGAAGTCTTTAATTAAAT
ACAAAGGGTATCAGGTGGCCCCCGCTGAATTGGAATCGATATTGTTACAACACCCCAACATCTTCGACGC
GGGCGTGGCAGGTCTTCCCGACGATGACGCCGGTGAACTTCCCGCCGCCGTTGTTGTTTTGGAGCACGGA
AAGACGATGACGGAAAAAGAGATCGTGGATTACGTCGCCAGTCAAGTAACAACCGCGAAAAAGTTGCGCG
GAGGAGTTGTGTTTGTGGACGAAGTACCGAAAGGTCTTACCGGAAAACTCGACGCAAGAAAAATCAGAGA
GATCCTCATAAAGGCCAAGAAGGGCGGAAAGTCCAAATTGTAAGAATTATCAAACAAGTTTGTACAAAAA
AGCAGGCTTCGAGTGAAAAGCTAGCTAGATAGGATTACAACTACCACTACCAAAGATACTCAGCTGTACT
CCCGCATGAAAATCCCTTTCACCCCCCCATAACCCATTTACCCTTTCAGCTGCATTTGAGCTTAGAATCT
ACAAGCAAACTCAATTATATTCAAGTCAGTGTCAGACCCACCTACAAGATACAAGCATTCAGCAGCTACA
GATACATATGCGTCAAGTAATACAAGATAAGCGAGTAATCATTTGATCAAATCAGATAGAAATTCGAACT
ATATGCTAAACATAAATAACGACATAATTATATTGTGTAGACTAAGCCCCAATCGCAGGCAAGAGAAGTA
AGGATCGAATCAACTCGAATCAATTCAAATCGAATCAAAAACTCCACCCCAACTCCAACAAACTGCATTA
GTCTAATCAATCACATATATGTAATTCTAATTGTAATTGTAACTGTAAAGATAGCTCTAAACCGATTTAA
AAGTGAGAGGCAGATTGCGTGACGGTAATATACTCACTGAATTACAAGCCGATTTGGGCACTGGAGATGC
GATTGCAATTTAGATAAATTGAAATTATTTTGTAACCGAAACTATCGTAGCTAAGCAAATGGAAACGGAA
ACTATTGAATTAAATTTGATAAGCCGCAAGATGCGGCACTTTGTAAATTATGATAAGCCCTAAGCAACGT
TCAATATCGCATGGTAATGGTAAAATCCGAAACAGAATCAAATATATGGTAAATACAAACGCACTCCCCA
AAAAAAACCCTCGCACAACCAAAGAAAGTCAGTCAGCCTGCTTTATCCGCCAATCAATCAGTATCGAAGA
ATCCCCGAGAGCGTCAGGGTATCATTAAGCTGACCAATTTAACTGTAGACCTATGTCGAAGGACCCAGCT
TTCTTGTACAAAGTGGTTCGATAATTCGCTAGCACTAGAGTGTACATCCTGTGTACCCTTATTAAGCAAT
CGGTCCTTTTCAGGACCACCATTCAGTTTTTAAAAGGAGGAAGATTTTCAAAAAGTATTTAATTTTATTG
GTCGGGACTCCCAAAAAATATGTTAAACTAAAAATAAATGTCTGTCGTTCGTACTCTTTCAAATAGAATG
TGTATTTCTAACATGGATTTGTACAGACTGTACAAATGGTTTCAGACACCGCATGTACAGCATCCTCGAA
ACAACAACAATTGCATTCATTTTATGTTTCAGGTTCAGGGGGAGGTGTGGGAGGTTTTTTAAAGCAAGTA
AAACCTCTACAAATGTGGTATGGCTGATTATGATCAGTCGACCGATGCCCTTGAGAGCCTTCAACCCAGT
CAGCTCCTTCCGGTGGGCGCGGGGCATGACTATCGTCGCCGCACTTATGACTGTCTTCTTTATCATGCAA
CTCGTAGGACAGGTGCCGGCAGCGCTCTGGGTCATTTTCGGCGAGGACCGCTTTCGCTGGAGCGCGACGA
TGATCGGCCTGTCGCTTGCGGTATTCGGAATCTTGCACGCCCTCGCTCAAGCCTTCGTCACTGGTCCCGC
CACCAAACGTTTCGGCGAGAAGCAGGCCATTATCGCCGGCATGGCGGCCGACGCGCTGGGCTACGTCTTG
CTGGCGTTCGCGACGCGAGGCTGGATGGCCTTCCCCATTATGATTCTTCTCGCTTCCGGCGGCATCGGGA
TGCCCGCGTTGCAGGCCATGCTGTCCAGGCAGGTAGATGACGACCATCAGGGACAGCTTCAAGGATCGCT
CGCGGCTCTTACCAGCCAGCAAAAGGCCAGGAACCGTAAAAAGGCCGCGTTGCTGGCGTTTTTCCATAGG
CTCCGCCCCCCTGACGAGCATCACAAAAATCGACGCTCAAGTCAGAGGTGGCGAAACCCGACAGGACTAT
AAAGATACCAGGCGTTTCCCCCTGGAAGCTCCCTCGTGCGCTCTCCTGTTCCGACCCTGCCGCTTACCGG
ATACCTGTCCGCCTTTCTCCCTTCGGGAAGCGTGGCGCTTTCTCAATGCTCACGCTGTAGGTATCTCAGT
TCGGTGTAGGTCGTTCGCTCCAAGCTGGGCTGTGTGCACGAACCCCCCGTTCAGCCCGACCGCTGCGCCT
TATCCGGTAACTATCGTCTTGAGTCCAACCCGGTAAGACACGACTTATCGCCACTGGCAGCAGCCACTGG
TAACAGGATTAGCAGAGCGAGGTATGTAGGCGGTGCTACAGAGTTCTTGAAGTGGTGGCCTAACTACGGC
TACACTAGAAGGACAGTATTTGGTATCTGCGCTCTGCTGAAGCCAGTTACCTTCGGAAAAAGAGTTGGTA
GCTCTTGATCCGGCAAACAAACCACCGCTGGTAGCGGTGGTTTTTTTGTTTGCAAGCAGCAGATTACGCG
CAGAAAAAAAGGATCTCAAGAAGATCCTTTGATCTTTTCTACGGGGTCTGACGCTCAGTGGAACGAAAAC
TCACGTTAAGGGATTTTGGTCATGAGATTATCAAAAAGGATCTTCACCTAGATCCTTTTAAATTAAAAAT
GAAGTTTTAAATCAATCTAAAGTATATATGAGTAAACTTGGTCTGACAGTTACCAATGCTTAATCAGTGA
GGCACCTATCTCAGCGATCTGTCTATTTCGTTCATCCATAGTTGCCTGACTCCCCGTCGTGTAGATAACT
ACGATACGGGAGGGCTTACCATCTGGCCCCAGTGCTGCAATGATACCGCGAGACCCACGCTCACCGGCTC
CAGATTTATCAGCAATAAACCAGCCAGCCGGAAGGGCCGAGCGCAGAAGTGGTCCTGCAACTTTATCCGC
CTCCATCCAGTCTATTAATTGTTGCCGGGAAGCTAGAGTAAGTAGTTCGCCAGTTAATAGTTTGCGCAAC
GTTGTTGCCATTGCTGCAGGCATCGTGGTGTCACGCTCGTCGTTTGGTATGGCTTCATTCAGCTCCGGTT
CCCAACGATCAAGGCGAGTTACATGATCCCCCATGTTGTGCAAAAAAGCGGTTAGCTCCTTCGGTCCTCC
GATCGTTGTCAGAAGTAAGTTGGCCGCAGTGTTATCACTCATGGTTATGGCAGCACTGCATAATTCTCTT
ACTGTCATGCCATCCGTAAGATGCTTTTCTGTGACTGGTGAGTACTCAACCAAGTCATTCTGAGAATAGT
GTATGCGGCGACCGAGTTGCTCTTGCCCGGCGTCAACACGGGATAATACCGCGCCACATAGCAGAACTTT
AAAAGTGCTCATCATTGGAAAACGTTCTTCGGGGCGAAAACTCTCAAGGATCTTACCGCTGTTGAGATCC
AGTTCGATGTAACCCACTCGTGCACCCAACTGATCTTCAGCATCTTTTACTTTCACCAGCGTTTCTGGGT
GAGCAAAAACAGGAAGGCAAAATGCCGCAAAAAAGGGAATAAGGGCGACACGGAAATGTTGAATACTCAT
ACTCTTCCTTTTTCAATATTATTGAAGCATTTATCAGGGTTATTGTCTCATGAGCGGATACATATTTGAA
TGTATTTAGAAAAATAAACAAATAGGGGTTCCGCGCACATTTCCCCGAAAAGTGCCACCTGACGTCTAAG
AAACCATTATTATCATGACATTAACCTATAAAAATAGGCGTATCACGAGCCCTTTCGT
Features (pLannotate 1.2.2; 10 found; start..end, strand, type, name):
     56..2568    +  promoter       Ac5 promoter: Drosophila melanogaster actin 5C promoter
   2594..4243    +  CDS            luciferase: firefly luciferase; luc
   4254..4278    +  protein_bind   attB1: mutant version of attB; recombination site for the Gateway® BP reaction BP Clonase™
   5173..5197    -  protein_bind   attB2: mutant version of attB; recombination site for the Gateway® BP reaction BP Clonase™
   5246..5292    +  ncRNA          Histone3: Accession: RF00032 - Histone 3' UTR stem-loop
   5482..5566    -  CDS            large T antigen (fragment): large T antigen from SV40 (simian virus 40)
   5567..6037    +  CDS            TcR (fragment): tetracycline efflux protein; tet; confers resistance to tetracycline
   6081..6669    -  rep_origin     ori: high-copy-number ColE1/pMB1/pBR322/pUC origin of replication
   6840..7700    -  CDS            AmpR: β-lactamase; bla; confers resistance to ampicillin, carbenicillin, and related antibiotics
   7701..7805    -  promoter       AmpR promoter: bla
