[The description below was written by a language model from this plasmid's Addgene catalogue record and pLannotate feature annotations shown in this document.]
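Description:
pAc5.1C-Fluc-CG11206-HSL_E is a 7,898-nt insect expression plasmid carrying a firefly luciferase reporter fused to the 3' UTR of the Drosophila melanogaster gene CG11206 (Liprin-gamma). The catalogue lists the backbone as unknown, although the name and the annotated parts point to a pAc5.1-type vector. In bacteria it is maintained through a ColE1/pUC-type origin and selected with ampicillin via the β-lactamase gene and its own promoter. The record describes it as low copy, even though the annotated origin is of the type usually considered high copy. Short fragments annotated as SV40 large T antigen and a tetracycline efflux protein lie between the reporter cassette and the origin; these are partial sequences and are most likely backbone remnants rather than functional genes.

The expression unit is driven by the constitutive Drosophila actin 5C promoter, which is followed by the firefly luciferase coding sequence. Immediately downstream, attB1 and attB2 Gateway recombination sites flank a region of roughly 900 nt that has no annotation of its own. Its position matches the stated insert, the CG11206 3' UTR, though the cloning method is recorded as unknown. After attB2 comes a histone 3' UTR stem-loop, presumably the "HSL" of the name. This element directs 3' end formation by the histone mRNA processing pathway, so the transcript would be expected to end in a stem-loop rather than a poly(A) tail.

The record states the purpose only as insect expression of the CG11206 3' UTR. The associated publication concerns miRNA-mediated translational repression and mRNA decay. That context fits use as a luciferase reporter of 3' UTR-dependent silencing in Drosophila cells, with the stem-loop version allowing effects to be examined on a non-polyadenylated message.
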