Addgene plasmid #146227: pAc5.1C-Fluc-CG11206-HSL_E
Purpose: Insect Expression of CG11206-3UTR
Depositing lab: Elisa Izaurralde. Depositing organization: Max Planck Institute for Developmental Biology. Publication: GW182 interaction with Argonaute is essential for miRNA-mediated translational repression and mRNA decay. Eulalio A, Huntzinger E, Izaurralde E. Nat Struct Mol Biol. 2008 Apr . 15(4):346-53. 10.1038/nsmb.1405 PubMed 18345015.
Backbone
  Vector backbone: Unknown
  Vector type: Insect Expression
Growth in bacteria
  Bacterial resistance: Ampicillin, 100 μg/mL
  Growth temperature: 37°C
  Growth strain: DH5alpha
  Copy number: Low Copy
Gene/Insert
  Gene/Insert name: CG11206-3UTR
  Species: D. melanogaster (fly)
  Entrez Gene: CG11206 (a.k.a. Dmel\CG11206, Liprin CG11206, Liprin-gamma)
  Cloning method: Unknown
Terms and licenses: Academic/Nonprofit Terms; Industry Terms: Not Available to Industry
Depositor comments: 3'UTR extracted from NCBI: NM_206200.2 Plasmids from this collection were made available to the research community and donated after the lab closed. Please note that the sequence provided by the depositing laboratory may be theoretical/predicted or based on Sanger sequencing results. There may be discrepancies between sequencing results obtained by Addgene and the depositor sequence. If an Addgene verified sequence is not available, please contact before placing your order to request that our lab fully sequence the plasmid.
How to cite: pAc5.1C-Fluc-CG11206-HSL_E was a gift from Elisa Izaurralde (Addgene plasmid # 146227 ; http://n2t.net/addgene:146227 ; RRID:Addgene_146227)
